Addgene plasmid #161939: IBMc233
Purpose: Carries Golden Gate substitution insert for IBM with M86 intein. PPhlF as C-lobe promoter
Depositing lab: Baojun Wang. Depositing organization: University of Edinburgh. Publication: A systematic approach to inserting split inteins for Boolean logic gate engineering and basal activity reduction. Ho TYH, Shao A, Lu Z, Savilahti H, Menolascina F, Wang L, Dalchau N, Wang B. Nat Commun. 2021 Apr 13;12(1):2200. doi: 10.1038/s41467-021-22404-9. PubMed 33850130.
Backbone
  Vector backbone: pSB1A3
  Backbone manufacturer: BioBrick
  Vector type: Bacterial Expression
Growth in bacteria
  Bacterial resistance: Chloramphenicol and Ampicillin, 25 & 100 μg/mL
  Growth temperature: 37°C
  Growth strain: DH5alpha
  Copy number: High Copy
Gene/Insert
  Gene/Insert name: pSB1A3-BbsI-M86N-T-cat-PPhlF-RiboJ-B32-M86C-SapI
  Species: Synthetic
  Promoter: PPhlF
  Cloning method: Gibson Cloning
  Sequencing primers: 5′ VF2 - TGCCACCTGACGTCTAAGAA; 3′ VR - ATTACCGCCTTTGAGTGAGC
Terms and licenses: Academic/Nonprofit Terms; Industry Terms: Not Available to Industry
How to cite: IBMc233 was a gift from Baojun Wang (Addgene plasmid # 161939 ; http://n2t.net/addgene:161939 ; RRID:Addgene_161939)
