[The description below was written by a language model from this plasmid's Addgene catalogue record and pLannotate feature annotations shown in this document.]
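Description:
IBMc233 is a high-copy bacterial plasmid built on the BioBrick backbone pSB1A3. It serves as a donor of a Golden Gate "substitution insert" for the intein-assisted bisection mapping (IBM) workflow described in the record, here with the M86 split intein. It replicates from a ColE1/pUC-type origin. It carries the backbone β-lactamase gene (ampicillin resistance) with its own promoter, plus a chloramphenicol acetyltransferase gene with the cat promoter inside the insert, so it is maintained under dual ampicillin and chloramphenicol selection in E. coli.

The synthetic insert sits between the BioBrick prefix and suffix. According to its name, it is ordered BbsI site, M86 N-intein, terminator, cat marker, PPhlF promoter, RiboJ insulator, B32 ribosome binding site, M86 C-intein, SapI site. The feature table fits this layout. Two fragments matching Synechocystis DnaB flank the cassette, consistent with the M86 halves being derived from the DnaB intein. The cat gene lies between them in reverse orientation, and a satellite RNA hammerhead ribozyme corresponding to RiboJ sits just upstream of the C-terminal fragment. The annotation also picks up partial lacIq promoter, tet promoter and TcR matches in the region between cat and the ribozyme. The record does not explain these, and PPhlF itself is not annotated.

The type IIS sites allow the cassette to be excised and swapped into a target gene. The upstream portion of the protein then becomes fused to the N-intein and terminated, while the downstream portion is fused to the C-intein and expressed separately from PPhlF. This arrangement supports the construction of split-protein logic gates and the reduction of basal activity.
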