Features (pLannotate 1.2.2; 15 found; start..end, strand, type, name):
    860..964     -  promoter       AmpR promoter: bla
   1054..1097    -  terminator     bacterial terminator: putative bacterial transcription terminator
   1100..1121    +  misc_feature   BioBrick prefix: BioBrick prefix for parts that do not start with "ATG"
   1101..1433    +  CDS            dnaB (fragment): DNAB_SYNY3 - Experimental evidence at protein level: Swiss-Prot protein existence level 1. Participates in initiation and elongation during chromosome replication; it exhibits DNA-dependent ATPase activity. From Synechocystis sp. (strain PCC 6803 / Kazusa).
   1552..1622    -  ncRNA          Thr leader (fragment): Accession: RF00506 - Threonine operon leader
   1631..2287    -  CDS            cat: CAT_ECOLX - Experimental evidence at protein level: Swiss-Prot protein existence level 1. This enzyme is an effector of chloramphenicol resistance in bacteria. From Escherichia coli. This protein is used as a marker in many commonly used cloning vectors, such as pACYC184.
   2288..2385    -  promoter       cat promoter: promoter of the E. coli cat gene encoding chloramphenicol acetyltransferase
   2459..2532    +  promoter       lacIq promoter (fragment): lacI (mutant); In the lacIq allele, a single base change in the promoter boosts expression of the lacI gene about 10-fold.
   3237..3255    -  promoter       tet promoter (fragment): E. coli promoter for tetracycline efflux protein gene
   3265..3385    +  CDS            TcR (fragment): tetracycline efflux protein; tet; confers resistance to tetracycline
   3540..3589    +  misc_RNA       sTRSV HHRz: hammerhead ribozyme from the tobacco ringspot virus satellite RNA (Khvorova et al., 2003)
   3661..3807    +  CDS            dnaB (fragment): DNAB_SYNY3 - Experimental evidence at protein level: Swiss-Prot protein existence level 1. Participates in initiation and elongation during chromosome replication; it exhibits DNA-dependent ATPase activity. From Synechocystis sp. (strain PCC 6803 / Kazusa).
   3816..3836    +  misc_feature   BioBrick suffix: universal suffix for all parts
   4013..4601    -  rep_origin     ori: high-copy-number ColE1/pMB1/pBR322/pUC origin of replication
   4772..859     -  CDS            AmpR (across the origin): β-lactamase; bla; confers resistance to ampicillin, carbenicillin, and related antibiotics
>Addgene plasmid #161939 | IBMc233 | addgene full sequence | sequence record 327549 | Addgene NGS Result
ACCAATGCTTAATCAGTGAGGCACCTATCTCAGCGATCTGTCTATTTCGTTCATCCATAGTTGCCTGACT
CCCCGTCGTGTAGATAACTACGATACGGGAGGGCTTACCATCTGGCCCCAGTGCTGCAATGATACCGCGA
GACCCACGCTCACCGGCTCCAGATTTATCAGCAATAAACCAGCCAGCCGGAAGGGCCGAGCGCAGAAGTG
GTCCTGCAACTTTATCCGCCTCCATCCAGTCTATTAATTGTTGCCGGGAAGCTAGAGTAAGTAGTTCGCC
AGTTAATAGTTTGCGCAACGTTGTTGCCATTGCTACAGGCATCGTGGTGTCACGCTCGTCGTTTGGTATG
GCTTCATTCAGCTCCGGTTCCCAACGATCAAGGCGAGTTACATGATCCCCCATGTTGTGCAAAAAAGCGG
TTAGCTCCTTCGGTCCTCCGATCGTTGTCAGAAGTAAGTTGGCCGCAGTGTTATCACTCATGGTTATGGC
AGCACTGCATAATTCTCTTACTGTCATGCCATCCGTAAGATGCTTTTCTGTGACTGGTGAGTACTCAACC
AAGTCATTCTGAGAATAGTGTATGCGGCGACCGAGTTGCTCTTGCCCGGCGTCAATACGGGATAATACCG
CGCCACATAGCAGAACTTTAAAAGTGCTCATCATTGGAAAACGTTCTTCGGGGCGAAAACTCTCAAGGAT
CTTACCGCTGTTGAGATCCAGTTCGATGTAACCCACTCGTGCACCCAACTGATCTTCAGCATCTTTTACT
TTCACCAGCGTTTCTGGGTGAGCAAAAACAGGAAGGCAAAATGCCGCAAAAAAGGGAATAAGGGCGACAC
GGAAATGTTGAATACTCATACTCTTCCTTTTTCAATATTATTGAAGCATTTATCAGGGTTATTGTCTCAT
GAGCGGATACATATTTGAATGTATTTAGAAAAATAAACAAATAGGGGTTCCGCGCACATTTCCCCGAAAA
GTGCCACCTGACGTCTAAGAAACCATTATTATCATGACATTAACCTATAAAAATAGGCGTATCACGAGGC
AGAATTTCAGATAAAAAAAATCCTTAGCTTTCGCTAAGGATGATTTCTGGAATTCGCGGCCGCTTCTAGA
GGAAGACGCTGGATGCATCTCGGGAGATAGTTTGATCAGCTTGGCGAGCACAGGGAAAAGAGTTCCTATT
AAGGATTTGTTAGGCGAAAAAGATTTTGAAATATGGGCAATTAATGAACAGACGATGAAGCTGGAATCAG
CTAAAGTTAGTCGTGTATTTTGTACCGGCAAAAAGCTAGTCTATACTCTAAAAACTCGACTAGGTAGAAC
TATCAAGGCAACAGCAAATCATAGATTTTTAACTATTGATGGTTGGAAAAGATTAGATGAGCTATCTTTA
AAAGAGCATATTGCTCTACCCCGTAAACTAGAATAATACTAGAGTTGAGAAGAGAAAAGAAAACCGCCGA
TCCTGTCCACCGCATTACTGCAAGGTAGTGGACAAGACCGGCGGTCTTAAGTTTTTTGGCTGAATACTAG
AGCCTTTGGTCGAAAAAAAAAGCCCGCACTGTCAGGTGCGGGCTTTTTTCTGTGTTTCCTACTAGAGCAA
GCGAGCTCGATATCAAATTACGCCCCGCCCTGCCACTCATCGCAGTACTGTTGTAATTCATTAAGCATTC
TGCCGACATGGAAGCCATCACAAACGGCATGATGAACCTGAATCGCCAGCGGCATCAGCACCTTGTCGCC
TTGCGTATAATATTTGCCCATGGTGAAAACGGGGGCGAAGAAGTTGTCCATATTGGCCACGTTTAAATCA
AAACTGGTGAAACTCACCCAGGGATTGGCTGAAACGAAAAACATATTCTCAATAAACCCTTTAGGGAAAT
AGGCCAGGTTTTCACCGTAACACGCCACATCTTGCGAATATATGTGTAGAAACTGCCGGAAATCGTCGTG
GTATTCACTCCAGAGCGATGAAAACGTTTCAGTTTGCTCATGGAAAACGGTGTAACAAGGGTGAACACTA
TCCCATATCACCAGCTCACCGTCTTTCATTGCCATACGAAATTCCGGATGAGCATTCATCAGGCGGGCAA
GAATGTGAATAAAGGCCGGATAAAACTTGTGCTTATTTTTCTTTACGGTCTTTAAAAAGGCCGTAATATC
CAGCTGAACGGTCTGGTTATAGGTACATTGAGCAACTGACTGAAATGCCTCAAAATGTTCTTTACGATGC
CATTGGGATATATCAACGGTGGTATATCCAGTGATTTTTTTCTCCATTTTAGCTTCCTTAGCTCCTGAAA
ATCTCGATAACTCAAAAAATACGCCCGGTAGTGATCTTATTTCATTATGGTGAAAGTTGGAACCTCTTAC
GTGCCCTCGGTACCAAATTCCAGAAAAGAGGCCTCCCGAAAGGGGGGCCTTTTTTCGTTTTGGTCCAATG
GCGGCGCGCCATCGAATGGTGCAAAACCTTTCGCGGTATGGCATGATAGCGCCCGGAAGAGAGTCAATTC
ATGGGGGTGAATATGGCACGTACCCCGAGCCGTAGCAGCATTGGTAGCCTGCGTAGTCCGCATACCCATA
AAGCAATTCTGACCAGCACCATTGAAATCCTGAAAGAATGTGGTTATAGCGGTCTGAGCATTGAAAGCGT
GGCACGTCGCGCCGGTGCAGGCAAACCGACCATTTATCGTTGGTGGACCAACAAAGCAGCACTGATTGCC
GAAGTGTATGAAAATGAAATCGAACAGGTACGTAAATTTCCGGATTTGGGTAGCTTTAAAGCCGATCTGG
ATTTTCTGCTGCATAATCTGTGGAAAGTTTGGCGTGAAACCATTTGTGGTGAAGCATTTCGTTGTGTTAT
TGCAGAAGCACAGTTGGACCCTGTAACCCTGACCCAACTGAAAGATCAGTTTATGGAACGTCGTCGTGAG
ATACCGAAAAAACTGGTTGAAGATGCCATTAGCAATGGTGAACTGCCGAAAGATATCAATCGTGAACTGC
TGCTGGATATGATTTTTGGTTTTTGTTGGTATCGCCTGCTGACCGAACAGTTGACCGTTGAACAGGATAT
TGAAGAATTTACCTTCCTGCTGATTAATGGTGTTTGTCCGGGTACACAGTGTTGATAAGGATCCTAATTG
GTAACGAATCAGACAATTGACGGCTCGAGGGAGTAGCATAGGGTTTGCAGAATCCCTGCTTCGTCCATTT
GACAGGCACATTATGCATCGATGATAAGCTGTCAAACATGAGCAGATCCTCTACGCCGGACGCATCGTGG
CCGGCATCACCGGCGCCACAGGTGCGGTTGCTGGCGCCTATATCGCCGACATCACCGATGGGGAAGATCG
GGCTCGCCACTTCGGGCTCATGAGCAAATATTTTATCTGCCAATTATTGAAGGCCTCCCTAACGGGGGGC
CTTTTTTTGTTTCTGGTCTCCCGCTTAACGATCGTTGGCTGCGACGTACGGTGGAATCTGATTCGTTACC
AATTGACATGATACGAAACGTACCGTATCGTTAAGGTAGCTGTCACCGGATGTGCTTTCCGGTCTGATGA
GTCCGTGAGGACGAAACAGCCTCTACAAATAATTTTGTTTAATACTAGAGTCACACAGGAAAGTACTAGA
TGAGCTCCTCTTTACAATTGGCACCAGAAATAGAAAAGTTGCCTCAGAGTGATATTTACTGGGACCCCAT
CGTTTCTATTACGGAGACTGGAGTCGAAGAGGTTTTTGATTTGACTGTGCCAGGACTACGTAACTTTGTC
GCCAATGACATCATTGTACATAACTCAAGAAGAGCTACTAGTAGCGGCCGCTGCAGGCTTCCTCGCTCAC
TGACTCGCTGCGCTCGGTCGTTCGGCTGCGGCGAGCGGTATCAGCTCACTCAAAGGCGGTAATACGGTTA
TCCACAGAATCAGGGGATAACGCAGGAAAGAACATGTGAGCAAAAGGCCAGCAAAAGGCCAGGAACCGTA
AAAAGGCCGCGTTGCTGGCGTTTTTCCACAGGCTCCGCCCCCCTGACGAGCATCACAAAAATCGACGCTC
AAGTCAGAGGTGGCGAAACCCGACAGGACTATAAAGATACCAGGCGTTTCCCCCTGGAAGCTCCCTCGTG
CGCTCTCCTGTTCCGACCCTGCCGCTTACCGGATACCTGTCCGCCTTTCTCCCTTCGGGAAGCGTGGCGC
TTTCTCATAGCTCACGCTGTAGGTATCTCAGTTCGGTGTAGGTCGTTCGCTCCAAGCTGGGCTGTGTGCA
CGAACCCCCCGTTCAGCCCGACCGCTGCGCCTTATCCGGTAACTATCGTCTTGAGTCCAACCCGGTAAGA
CACGACTTATCGCCACTGGCAGCAGCCACTGGTAACAGGATTAGCAGAGCGAGGTATGTAGGCGGTGCTA
CAGAGTTCTTGAAGTGGTGGCCTAACTACGGCTACACTAGAAGAACAGTATTTGGTATCTGCGCTCTGCT
GAAGCCAGTTACCTTCGGAAAAAGAGTTGGTAGCTCTTGATCCGGCAAACAAACCACCGCTGGTAGCGGT
GGTTTTTTTGTTTGCAAGCAGCAGATTACGCGCAGAAAAAAAGGATCTCAAGAAGATCCTTTGATCTTTT
CTACGGGGTCTGACGCTCAGTGGAAAGAAAACTCACGTTAAGGGATTTTGGTCATGAGATTATCAAAAAG
GATCTTCACCTAGATCCTTTTAAATTAAAAATGAAGTTTTAAATCAATCTAAAGTATATATGAGTAAACT
TGGTCTGACAGTT
